>Addgene plasmid #203947 | pC0.423 | addgene full sequence | sequence record 406815 | Addgene NGS Result
GTGGCTCTTCAGTGGACGAAAGGGCCTCGTGATACGCCTATTTTTATAGGTTAATGTCATGATAATAATG
GTTTCTTAGACGTCAGGTGGCACTTTTCGGGGAAATGTGCGCGGAACCCCTATTTGTTTATTTTTCTAAA
TACATTCAAATATGTATCCGCTCATGAGACAATAACCCTGATAAATGCTTCAATAATATTGAAAAAGGAA
GAGTATGCGCTCACGCAACTGGTCCAGAACCTTGACCGAACGCAGCGGTGGTAACGGCGCAGTGGCGGTT
TTCATGGCTTGTTATGACTGTTTTTTTTTGGGGTACAGTCTATGCCTCGGGCATCCAAGCAGCAAGCGCG
TTACGCCGTGGGTCGATGTTTGATGTTATGGAGCAGCAACGATGTTACGCAGCAGGGCAGTCGCCCTAAA
ACAAAGTTAAACATCATGAGGGAAGCGGTGATCGCCGAAGTATCGACTCAACTATCAGAGGTAGTTGGCG
TCATCGAGCGCCATCTCGAACCGACGTTGCTGGCCGTACATTTGTACGGCTCCGCAGTGGATGGCGGCCT
GAAGCCACACAGCGATATTGATTTGCTGGTTACGGTGACCGTAAGGCTTGATGAAACAACGCGGCGAGCT
TTGATCAACGACCTTTTGGAAACTTCGGCTTCCCCTGGAGAGAGCGAGATTCTCCGCGCTGTAGAAGTCA
CCATTGTTGTGCACGACGACATCATTCCGTGGCGTTATCCAGCTAAGCGCGAACTGCAATTTGGAGAATG
GCAGCGCAATGACATTCTTGCAGGTATCTTCGAGCCAGCCACGATCGACATTGATCTGGCTATCTTGCTG
ACAAAAGCAAGAGAACATAGCGTTGCCTTGGTAGGTCCAGCGGCGGAGGAACTCTTTGATCCGGTTCCTG
AACAGGATCTATTTGAGGCGCTAAATGAAACCTTAACGCTATGGAACTCGCCGCCCGACTGGGCTGGCGA
TGAGCGAAATGTAGTGCTTACGTTGTCCCGCATTTGGTACAGCGCAGTAACCGGCAAAATCGCGCCGAAG
GATGTCGCTGCCGACTGGGCAATGGAGCGCCTGCCGGCCCAGTATCAGCCCGTCATACTTGAAGCTAGAC
AGGCTTATCTTGGACAAGAAGAAGATCGCTTGGCCTCGCGCGCAGATCAGTTGGAAGAATTTGTCCATTA
CGTAAAAGGCGAGATCACCAAGGTAGTCGGCAAATAACTGTCAGACCAAGTTTACTCATATATACTTTAG
ATTGATTTAAAACTTCATTTTTAATTTAAAAGGATCTAGGTGAAGATCCTTTTTGATAATCTCATGACCA
AAATCCCTTAACGTGAGTTTTCGTTCCACTGAGCGTCAGACCCCGTAGAAAAGATCAAAGGATCTTCTTG
AGATCCTTTTTTTCTGCGCGTAATCTGCTGCTTGCAAACAAAAAAACCACCGCTACCAGCGGTGGTTTGT
TTGCCGGATCAAGAGCTACCAACTCTTTTTCCGAAGGTAACTGGCTTCAGCAGAGCGCAGATACCAAATA
CTGTTCTTCTAGTGTAGCCGTAGTTAGGCCACCACTTCAAGAACTCTGTAGCACCGCCTACATACCTCGC
TCTGCTAATCCTGTTACCAGTGGCTGCTGCCAGTGGCGATAAGTCGTGTCTTACCGGGTTGGACTCAAGA
CGATAGTTACCGGATAAGGCGCAGCGGTCGGGCTGAACGGGGGGTTCGTGCACACAGCCCAGCTTGGAGC
GAACGACCTACACCGAACTGAGATACCTACAGCGTGAGCTATGAGAAAGCGCCACGCTTCCCGAAGGGAG
AAAGGCGGACAGGTATCCGGTAAGCGGCAGGGTCGGAACAGGAGAGCGCACGAGGGAGCTTCCAGGGGGA
AACGCCTGGTATCTTTATAGTCCTGTCGGGTTTCGCCACCTCTGACTTGAGCGTCGATTTTTGTGATGCT
CGTCAGGGGGGCGGAGCCTATGGAAAAACGCCAGCAACGCGGCCTTTTTACGGTTCCTGGCCTTTTGCTG
GCCTTTTGCTCACATGTTCTTTCCTGCGTTATCCCCTGATTCTGTGGATAACCGTATTACCGCCTTTGAG
TGAGCTGATACCGCTCGCCGCAGCCGAACGACCGAGCGCAGCGAGTCAGTGAGCGAGGAAGCGGAAGAGC
GCCCAATACGCAAACCGCCTCTCCCCGCGCGTTGGCCGATTCATTAATCACTCTGTGGTCTCAGGAGTTA
TTAACACTGTGTACCCGGACAAACACCATTAATCAGCAGGAAGGTAAATTCTTCAATATCCTGTTCAACG
GTCAACTGTTCGGTCAGCAGGCGATACCAACAAAAACCAAAAATCATATCCAGCAGCAGTTCACGATTGA
TATCTTTCGGCAGTTCACCATTGCTAATGGCATCTTCAACCAGTTTTTTCGGTATCTCACGACGACGTTC
CATAAACTGATCTTTCAGTTGGGTCAGGGTTACAGGGTCCAACTGTGCTTCTGCAATAACACAACGAAAT
GCTTCACCACAAATGGTTTCACGCCAAACTTTCCACAGATTATGCAGCAGAAAATCCAGATCGGCTTTAA
AGCTACCCAAATCCGGAAATTTACGTACCTGTTCGATTTCATTTTCATACACTTCGGCAATCAGTGCTGC
TTTGTTGGTCCACCAACGATAAATGGTCGGTTTGCCTGCACCGGCGCGACGTGCCACGCTTTCAATGCTC
AGACCGCTATAACCACATTCTTTCAGGATTTCAATGGTGCTGGTCAGAATTGCTTTATGGGTATGCGGAC
TACGCAGGCTACCAATGCTGCTACGGCTCGGGGTACGTGCCATCTAGTACTTTCCTGTGTGACTCTAGTA
GCTAGCATAATACCTAGGACTGAGCTAGCTGTAAATACTAGAGCTCGGTACCAAATTCCAGAAAAGAGGC
CTCCCGAAAGGGGGGCCTTTTTTCGTTTTGGTCCTACTAGAGCGACGTACGGTGGAATCTGATTCGTTAC
CAATTGACATGATACGAAACGTACCGTATCGTTAAGGTTACTAGAGAAAGAGGAGAAATACTAAATGTGA
GACCACGAA
Features (pLannotate 1.2.2; 7 found; start..end, strand, type, name):
    110..214     +  promoter       AmpR promoter: bla
    205..285     -  CDS            int (fragment): INT2_ECOLX - Protein inferred from homology: Swiss-Prot protein existence level 3. Putative integrase believed to be involved in the insertion of antibiotic resistance genes into plasmids and transposons. From Escherichia coli.
    373..429     +  CDS            GmR (fragment): gentamycin acetyltransferase; aacC1; confers resistance to gentamycin
    436..1224    +  CDS            aadA: S3AD_ECOLX - Experimental evidence at protein level: Swiss-Prot protein existence level 1. Mediates bacterial resistance to the antibiotics streptomycin and spectinomycin. From Escherichia coli.
   1398..1986    +  rep_origin     ori: high-copy-number ColE1/pMB1/pBR322/pUC origin of replication
   2169..2218    +  CDS            lacI (fragment): lac repressor; lacI; The lac repressor binds to the lac operator to inhibit transcription in E. coli. This inhibition can be relieved by adding lactose or isopropyl-β-D-thiogalactopyranoside (IPTG).
   2871..2902    -  promoter       J23119 promoter (fragment): bacterial promoter (Registry of Standard Biological Parts BBa J23119)
