[The description below was written by a language model from this plasmid's Addgene catalogue record and pLannotate feature annotations shown in this document.]
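Description:
pC0.423 is a Level 0 part plasmid for modular (MoClo/Golden Gate-style) assembly, deposited as part of a toolkit for engineering the fast-growing cyanobacterium Synechococcus sp. PCC 11901 and described as compatible with the CyanoGate kit. The record lists no named backbone, classing the vector simply as synthetic biology. The 3,089 nt sequenced plasmid carries a high-copy ColE1/pUC-type origin for propagation in E. coli and an aadA gene conferring spectinomycin (and streptomycin) resistance, preceded by an AmpR (bla) promoter. The short integrase and gentamicin acetyltransferase fragments annotated just upstream of aadA are probably remnants of the integron context from which such resistance cassettes derive, not functional genes.

The payload is a synthetic phlF-PphlF module, a 2,4-diacetylphloroglucinol (DAPG)-inducible promoter system. PhlF is a TetR-family repressor that binds its operator in the PphlF promoter and blocks transcription. DAPG releases the repressor and allows expression of whatever coding sequence is assembled downstream. The automated annotation does not label phlF or PphlF directly. In the insert region beyond the origin it only detects a short lacI-like fragment and a reverse-strand fragment of the constitutive J23119 promoter, which may be involved in driving the repressor, although the record does not state how phlF is expressed. The flanking assembly sites and overhangs are also not annotated.

As a promoter part, pC0.423 is meant to be combined with other Level 0 parts, such as coding sequences and terminators, into higher-level transcription units, giving chemically titratable gene expression in PCC 11901 and potentially other CyanoGate-compatible cyanobacterial hosts.
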