Addgene plasmid #203947: pC0.423
Purpose: Level 0 part. 2,4-diacetylphloroglucinol (DAPG)-inducible phlF_PphlF promoter.
Depositing lab: Alistair McCormick. Depositing organization: University of Edinburgh. Publication: A toolbox to engineer the highly productive cyanobacterium Synechococcus sp. PCC 11901. Victoria AJ, Selao TT, Moreno-Cabezuelo JA, Mills LA, Gale GAR, Lea-Smith DJ, McCormick AJ. Plant Physiol. 2024 May 7:kiae261. doi: 10.1093/plphys/kiae261. PubMed 38713768.
Backbone
  Vector backbone: n/a
  Vector type: Synthetic Biology
Growth in bacteria
  Bacterial resistance: Spectinomycin, 50 μg/mL
  Growth temperature: 37°C
  Growth strain: DH5alpha
  Copy number: High Copy
Gene/Insert
  Gene/Insert name: phlF-PphlF
  Species: Synthetic
  Cloning method: Restriction Enzyme; 5′ cloning site unknown (unknown if destroyed)
Terms and licenses: Academic/Nonprofit Terms; Industry Terms: Not Available to Industry
Depositor comments: 11901 toolkit compatible with CyanoGate Kit
How to cite: pC0.423 was a gift from Alistair McCormick (Addgene plasmid # 203947 ; http://n2t.net/addgene:203947 ; RRID:Addgene_203947)
